Addgene plasmid #227771: pVG329
Purpose: For genomic replacement of YOR1 gene in budding yeast
Depositing lab: Sahand Jamal Rahi. Depositing organization: Swiss Federal Institute of Technology (EPFL). Publication: Light-directed evolution of dynamic, multi-state, and computational protein functionalities. Gligorovski V, Labagnara M, Scutteri L, Blackholm M, Moglich A, Mansouri N, Rahi SJ. Cell. 2026 Mar 6:S0092-8674(26)00167-4. doi: 10.1016/j.cell.2026.02.002. PubMed 41794024.
Backbone
  Vector backbone: pRS40H
  Vector type: Yeast Expression
  Selectable markers: hphMX (hygromycine resistance in budding yeast)
Growth in bacteria
  Bacterial resistance: Ampicillin, 100 μg/mL
  Growth temperature: 37°C
  Growth strain: XL10
  Growth instructions: Can also be grown in DH5alpha.
  Copy number: High Copy
Gene/Insert
  Gene/Insert name: Genomic sequences flanking YOR1 in budding yeast
  Species: S. cerevisiae (budding yeast)
  Mutation: N/A
  Entrez Gene: YOR1 (a.k.a. YGR281W, YRS1)
  Cloning method: Gibson Cloning
Terms and licenses: Academic/Nonprofit Terms; Industry Terms: Not Available to Industry
Depositor comments: For deletion of YOR1 in buddign yeast genome, the plasmid should be linearized with EcoRV. For a single-copy integration in budding yeast, the plasmid should be cut with PmeI (double-cutter). Please visit https://doi.org/10.1101/2024.02.28.582517 for bioRxiv preprint.
How to cite: pVG329 was a gift from Sahand Jamal Rahi (Addgene plasmid # 227771 ; http://n2t.net/addgene:227771 ; RRID:Addgene_227771)
