[The description below was written by a language model from this plasmid's Addgene catalogue record and pLannotate feature annotations shown in this document.]
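Description:
pVG329 is a 5.6 kb yeast integrating plasmid built on the pRS40H backbone and designed for genomic replacement (deletion) of the YOR1 gene in Saccharomyces cerevisiae. No yeast replication origin or centromere is annotated, consistent with a vector that must integrate into the chromosome to be maintained. In E. coli it propagates at high copy from a ColE1/pUC-type origin under ampicillin selection (AmpR with its own promoter). An f1 phage origin and short rop, bom and lacI fragments are backbone remnants. Selection in yeast is provided by the hphMX6 cassette, which confers hygromycin resistance and ends in the Ashbya gossypii TEF terminator.

The insert, assembled by Gibson cloning, consists of genomic sequences flanking YOR1 and sits within the pBluescript-type multiple cloning site, bracketed by the T7 and T3 promoters and the lacZα/lac promoter region. The automated annotation recognises only a fragment of the BGL2 coding sequence within this interval, presumably part of the flanking chromosomal DNA. The rest of the insert is unannotated, and the exact boundaries of the two homology arms are not given. There is no expression payload despite the "yeast expression" classification; the homology regions are the functional element, directing recombination at the YOR1 locus.

According to the depositor, linearising the plasmid with EcoRV is used to delete YOR1, while cutting with PmeI, which cuts twice, is used for single-copy integration. In either case transformants are selected on hygromycin. The record does not explain why YOR1 is removed, though the plasmid was deposited with a study on light-directed evolution of protein functions.
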