Features (pLannotate 1.2.2; 19 found; start..end, strand, type, name):
      6..41      +  CDS            rop (fragment): Rop protein, which maintains plasmids at low copy number; rop
    143..192     +  misc_feature   bom (fragment): basis of mobility region from pBR322
    255..452     -  terminator     TEF terminator: Ashbya gossypii TEF terminator
    255..1830    -  gene           hphMX6: yeast selectable marker conferring hygromycin resistance
   1895..1946    +  misc_feature   bom (fragment): basis of mobility region from pBR322
   1974..2402    -  rep_origin     f1 ori (sequence partly withheld): f1 bacteriophage origin of replication; arrow indicates direction of (+) strand synthesis
   2406..2561    -  CDS            lacZα (fragment): LacZα fragment of β-galactosidase; lacZ fragment
   2569..2587    +  promoter       T7 promoter: promoter for bacteriophage T7 RNA polymerase
   2596..2637    -  misc_feature   MCS (fragment): pBluescript multiple cloning site
   2826..2984    -  CDS            BGL2 (fragment): BGL2_YEAST - Also known as SCW9. Experimental evidence at protein level: Swiss-Prot protein existence level 1. Glucanases possibly play a role in cell expansion during growth, in cell-cell fusion during mating, and in spore release during sporulation. This enzyme may be involved in beta-glucan degradation and also function biosynthetically as a transglycosylase. From Saccharomyces cerevisiae (strain ATCC 204508 / S288c) (Baker's yeast).
   3276..3317    -  misc_feature   MCS (fragment): pBluescript multiple cloning site
   3330..3348    -  promoter       T3 promoter: promoter for bacteriophage T3 RNA polymerase
   3393..3409    -  protein_bind   lac operator: The lac repressor binds to the lac operator to inhibit transcription in E. coli. This inhibition can be relieved by adding lactose or isopropyl-β-D-thiogalactopyranoside (IPTG). lac repressor encoded by lacI
   3417..3447    -  promoter       lac promoter: promoter for the E. coli lac operon
   3462..3483    -  protein_bind   CAP binding site: CAP binding activates transcription in the presence of cAMP. E. coli catabolite activator protein
   3496..3588    -  CDS            lacI (fragment): lac repressor; lacI; The lac repressor binds to the lac operator to inhibit transcription in E. coli. This inhibition can be relieved by adding lactose or isopropyl-β-D-thiogalactopyranoside (IPTG).
   3771..4359    -  rep_origin     ori: high-copy-number ColE1/pMB1/pBR322/pUC origin of replication
   4530..5390    -  CDS            AmpR: β-lactamase; bla; confers resistance to ampicillin, carbenicillin, and related antibiotics
   5391..5495    -  promoter       AmpR promoter: bla
>Addgene plasmid #227771 | pVG329 | addgene full sequence | sequence record 458118 | Addgene NGS Result
TTCGTCTCGCGCGTTTCGGTGATGACGGTGAAAACCTCTGACACATGCAGCTCCCGGAGACGGTCACAGC
TTGTCTGTAAGCGGATGCCGGGAGCAGACAAGCCCGTCAGGGCGCGTCAGCGGGTGTTGGCGGGTGTCGG
GGCTGGCTTAACTATGCGGCATCAGAGCAGATTGTACTGAGAGTGCACCATAATCATCGATGAATTCGAG
CTCGTTTTCGACACTGGATGGCGGCGTTAGTATCGAATCGACAGCAGTATAGCGACCAGCATTCACATAC
GATTGACGCATGATATTACTTTCTGCGCACTTAACTTCGCATCTGGGCAGATGATGTCGAGGCGAAAAAA
AATATAAATCACGCTAACATTTGATTAAAATAGAACAACTACAATATAAAAAAACTATACAAATGACAAG
TTCTTGAAAACAAGAATCTTTTTATTGTCAGTACTGATTATTCCTTTGCCCTCGGACGAGTGCTGGGGCG
TCGGTTTCCACTATCGGCGAGTACTTCTACACAGCCATCGGTCCAGACGGCCGCGCTTCTGCGGGCGATT
TGTGTACGCCCGACAGTCCCGGCTCCGGATCGGACGATTGCGTCGCATCGACCCTGCGCCCAAGCTGCAT
CATCGAAATTGCCGTCAACCAAGCTCTGATAGAGTTGGTCAAGACCAATGCGGAGCATATACGCCCGGAG
CCGCGGCGATCCTGCAAGCTCCGGATGCCTCCGCTCGAAGTAGCGCGTCTGCTGCTCCATACAAGCCAAC
CACGGCCTCCAGAAGAAGATGTTGGCGACCTCGTATTGGGAATCCCCGAACATCGCCTCGCTCCAGTCAA
TGACCGCTGTTATGCGGCCATTGTCCGTCAGGACATTGTTGGAGCCGAAATCCGCGTGCACGAGGTGCCG
GACTTCGGGGCAGTCCTCGGCCCAAAGCATCAGCTCATCGAGAGCCTGCGCGACGGACGCACTGACGGTG
TCGTCCATCACAGTTTGCCAGTGATACACATGGGGATCAGCAATCGCGCATATGAAATCACGCCATGTAG
TGTATTGACCGATTCCTTGCGGTCCGAATGGGCCGAACCCGCTCGTCTGGCTAAGATCGGCCGCAGCGAT
CGCATCCATGGCCTCCGCGACCGGCTGCAGAACAGCGGGCAGTTCGGTTTCAGGCAGGTCTTGCAACGTG
ACACCCTGTGCACGGCGGGAGATGCAATAGGTCAGGCTCTCGCTGAATTCCCCAATGTCAAGCACTTCCG
GAATCGGGAGCGCGGCCGATGCAAAGTGCCGATAAACATAACGATCTTTGTAGAAACCATCGGCGCAGCT
ATTTACCCGCAGGACATATCCACGCCCTCCTACATCGAAGCTGAAAGCACGAGATTCTTCGCCCTCCGAG
AGCTGCATCAGGTCGGAGACGCTGTCGAACTTTTCGATCAGAAACTTCTCGACAGACGTCGCGGTGAGTT
CAGGCTTTTTACCCATGGTTGTTTATGTTCGGATGTGATGTGAGAACTGTATCCTAGCAAGATTTTAAAA
GGAAGTATATGAAAGAAGAACCTCAGTGGCAAATCCTAACCTTTTATATTTCTCTACAGGGGCGCGGCGT
GGGGACAATTCAACGCGTCTGTGAGGGGAGCGTTTCCCTGCTCGCAGGTCCGCAGCGAGGAGCCGTAATT
TTTGCTTCGCGCCGTGCGGCCATCAAAATGTATGGATGCAAATGATTATACATGGGGATGTATGGGCTAA
ATGTACGGGCGACAGTCACATCATGCCCCTGAGCTGCGCACGTCAAGACTGTCAAGGAGGGTATTCTGGG
CCTCCATGTCGCTGGCCGGGTGACCCGGCGGGGACGAGGCAAGCTAAACAGATCTGGCGCGCCTTAATTA
ACCCTATGCGGTGTGAAATACCGCACAGATGCGTAAGGAGAAAATACCGCATCAGGAAATTGTAAGCGTT
AATATTTTGTTAAAATTCGCGTTAAATTTTTGTTAAATCAGCTCATTTTTTAACCAATAGGCCGAAATCG
GCAAAATCCCTTATAAATCAAAAGAATAGACCGAGATAGGGT
[37 nt withheld, positions 2073-2109]
AAAGAACGTGGACTCCAACGTCAAAGG
[49 nt withheld, positions 2137-2185]
T
[91 nt withheld, positions 2187-2277]
G
[124 nt withheld, positions 2279-2402]
CCATTCGCCATTCAGGCTGCGCAACTGTTGGGAAGGGCGATCGGTGCGGGCCTCTTCGCTATTACGCCAG
CTGGCGAAAGGGGGATGTGCTGCAAGGCGATTAAGTTGGGTAACGCCAGGGTTTTCCCAGTCACGACGTT
GTAAAACGACGGCCAGTGAGCGCGCGTAATACGACTCACTATAGGGCGAATTGGGTACCGGGCCCCCCCT
CGAGGTCGACGGTATCGATAAGCTTAAAACTTAGAAGTGAAAATCCTAAAACCGAAGGATATTTCAAATA
CGTAAAAGAAGTGAAAGATAAAATAAAGCCTAAATAAGGAAGAAAAGAAGGGATAACATTTTTTTTTGTT
ACTTTTTGCTTATTCCTCACCTAAACAGAAGGAAAAAGCCATTCTTGTTTAAAGAGTATTTTTAAAGCGT
TCATGAAAAGTCACAGTCCAAGGAGTATTTCAAATTGTCACTTGAAGTGAAAACACCCCAGTGCTTCTCG
ACATCAGAGGTACCAGAGGTGTTTGGCTTCCAATCTTCATCAAAGGCTTCAAAAACAATAACGTTAACAC
CCCAAGCTCTCATGGAACAGATATCTGCTGTCCCTTAAATGATTACCATACATATATATATTTATTACAC
ATCTGTCAGAGGTAGCTAGCGAAGGTGTCACTGAAATATTTTTTGTTCCAGTTAGTATAAATACGGAGGT
AGAACAGCTCTCCGCGTGTATATCTTTTTTTGCGCTATACAAGAACAGGAAGAACGCATTTCCATACCTT
TTTCTCCTTACAGGTGCCCTCTGAGTAGTGTCACGAACGAGGAAAAAGATTAATATTACTGTTTTTATAT
TCAAAAAGAGTAAAGCCGTTGCTATATACGAATGGATCCACTAGTTCTAGAGCGGCCGCCACCGCGGTGG
AGCTCCAGCTTTTGTTCCCTTTAGTGAGGGTTAATTGCGCGCTTGGCGTAATCATGGTCATAGCTGTTTC
CTGTGTGAAATTGTTATCCGCTCACAATTCCACACAACATACGAGCCGGAAGCATAAAGTGTAAAGCCTG
GGGTGCCTAATGAGTGAGCTAACTCACATTAATTGCGTTGCGCTCACTGCCCGCTTTCCAGTCGGGAAAC
CTGTCGTGCCAGCTGCATTAATGAATCGGCCAACGCGCGGGGAGAGGCGGTTTGCGTATTGGGCGCTCTT
CCGCTTCCTCGCTCACTGACTCGCTGCGCTCGGTCGTTCGGCTGCGGCGAGCGGTATCAGCTCACTCAAA
GGCGGTAATACGGTTATCCACAGAATCAGGGGATAACGCAGGAAAGAACATGTGAGCAAAAGGCCAGCAA
AAGGCCAGGAACCGTAAAAAGGCCGCGTTGCTGGCGTTTTTCCATAGGCTCCGCCCCCCTGACGAGCATC
ACAAAAATCGACGCTCAAGTCAGAGGTGGCGAAACCCGACAGGACTATAAAGATACCAGGCGTTTCCCCC
TGGAAGCTCCCTCGTGCGCTCTCCTGTTCCGACCCTGCCGCTTACCGGATACCTGTCCGCCTTTCTCCCT
TCGGGAAGCGTGGCGCTTTCTCATAGCTCACGCTGTAGGTATCTCAGTTCGGTGTAGGTCGTTCGCTCCA
AGCTGGGCTGTGTGCACGAACCCCCCGTTCAGCCCGACCGCTGCGCCTTATCCGGTAACTATCGTCTTGA
GTCCAACCCGGTAAGACACGACTTATCGCCACTGGCAGCAGCCACTGGTAACAGGATTAGCAGAGCGAGG
TATGTAGGCGGTGCTACAGAGTTCTTGAAGTGGTGGCCTAACTACGGCTACACTAGAAGAACAGTATTTG
GTATCTGCGCTCTGCTGAAGCCAGTTACCTTCGGAAAAAGAGTTGGTAGCTCTTGATCCGGCAAACAAAC
CACCGCTGGTAGCGGTGGTTTTTTTGTTTGCAAGCAGCAGATTACGCGCAGAAAAAAAGGATCTCAAGAA
GATCCTTTGATCTTTTCTACGGGGTCTGACGCTCAGTGGAACGAAAACTCACGTTAAGGGATTTTGGTCA
TGAGATTATCAAAAAGGATCTTCACCTAGATCCTTTTAAATTAAAAATGAAGTTTTAAATCAATCTAAAG
TATATATGAGTAAACTTGGTCTGACAGTTACCAATGCTTAATCAGTGAGGCACCTATCTCAGCGATCTGT
CTATTTCGTTCATCCATAGTTGCCTGACTCCCCGTCGTGTAGATAACTACGATACGGGAGGGCTTACCAT
CTGGCCCCAGTGCTGCAATGATACCGCGAGACCCACGCTCACCGGCTCCAGATTTATCAGCAATAAACCA
GCCAGCCGGAAGGGCCGAGCGCAGAAGTGGTCCTGCAACTTTATCCGCCTCCATCCAGTCTATTAATTGT
TGCCGGGAAGCTAGAGTAAGTAGTTCGCCAGTTAATAGTTTGCGCAACGTTGTTGCCATTGCTACAGGCA
TCGTGGTGTCACGCTCGTCGTTTGGTATGGCTTCATTCAGCTCCGGTTCCCAACGATCAAGGCGAGTTAC
ATGATCCCCCATGTTGTGCAAAAAAGCGGTTAGCTCCTTCGGTCCTCCGATCGTTGTCAGAAGTAAGTTG
GCCGCAGTGTTATCACTCATGGTTATGGCAGCACTGCATAATTCTCTTACTGTCATGCCATCCGTAAGAT
GCTTTTCTGTGACTGGTGAGTACTCAACCAAGTCATTCTGAGAATAGTGTATGCGGCGACCGAGTTGCTC
TTGCCCGGCGTCAATACGGGATAATACCGCGCCACATAGCAGAACTTTAAAAGTGCTCATCATTGGAAAA
CGTTCTTCGGGGCGAAAACTCTCAAGGATCTTACCGCTGTTGAGATCCAGTTCGATGTAACCCACTCGTG
CACCCAACTGATCTTCAGCATCTTTTACTTTCACCAGCGTTTCTGGGTGAGCAAAAACAGGAAGGCAAAA
TGCCGCAAAAAAGGGAATAAGGGCGACACGGAAATGTTGAATACTCATACTCTTCCTTTTTCAATATTAT
TGAAGCATTTATCAGGGTTATTGTCTCATGAGCGGATACATATTTGAATGTATTTAGAAAAATAAACAAA
TAGGGGTTCCGCGCACATTTCCCCGAAAAGTGCCACCTGACGTCTAAGAAACCATTATTATCATGACATT
AACCTATAAAAATAGGCGTATCACGAGGCCCT
